Addgene plasmid #156158: PRPF4-1
Purpose: For use in RBP tethering screen
Depositing lab: Eugene Yeo. Depositing organization: University of California, San Diego (UCSD). Publication: Large-scale tethered function assays identify factors that regulate mRNA stability and translation. Luo EC, Nathanson JL, Tan FE, Schwartz JL, Schmok JC, Shankar A, Markmiller S, Yee BA, Sathe S, Pratt GA, Scaletta DB, Ha Y, Hill DE, Aigner S, Yeo GW. Nat Struct Mol Biol. 2020 Oct;27(10):989-1000. doi: 10.1038/s41594-020-0477-6. Epub 2020 Aug 17. PubMed 32807991.
Backbone
  Vector backbone: E2.pEF5-DEST-FL-V5-MCP
  Backbone size w/o insert (bp): 7357
  Vector type: Mammalian Expression
Growth in bacteria
  Bacterial resistance: Ampicillin, 100 μg/mL
  Growth temperature: 37°C
  Growth strain: DH5alpha
  Copy number: High Copy
Gene/Insert
  Gene/Insert name: PRPF4 (alt name: Accession: BC001588.2)
  Species: H. sapiens (human)
  Insert size (bp): 1569
  Mutation: none
  Entrez Gene: PRPF4 (a.k.a. HPRP4, HPRP4P, PRP4, Prp4p, RP70, SNRNP60)
  Promoter: EF-1a
  Tag / fusion protein: V5-MCP (C terminal on backbone)
  Cloning method: Gateway Cloning
  Sequencing primers: 5′ TAATACGACTCACTATAGGG; 3′ gctcgagtctagagggc
Resource information
  A portion of this plasmid was derived from a plasmid made by: DNASU Plasmid Repository Center for Personalized Diagnostics Biodesign Institute
Terms and licenses: Academic/Nonprofit Terms; Industry Terms: Not Available to Industry
How to cite: PRPF4-1 was a gift from Eugene Yeo (Addgene plasmid # 156158 ; http://n2t.net/addgene:156158 ; RRID:Addgene_156158)
