[The description below was written by a language model from this plasmid's Addgene catalogue record and pLannotate feature annotations shown in this document.]
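Description:
PRPF4-1 is a mammalian expression plasmid built by Gateway recombination of the human PRPF4 open reading frame into the destination vector E2.pEF5-DEST-FL-V5-MCP. It is maintained in E. coli through a high-copy ColE1/pUC-type origin and an ampicillin resistance gene (β-lactamase) with its own promoter. The sequenced record is about 7.9 kb. It also carries backbone remnants such as a partial f1 origin, lac promoter/operator elements, and short fragments annotated as SV40, CMV, ble and lacI sequence, which appear to have no designed function here.

The expression cassette is driven by the strong constitutive human EF-1α promoter, followed by a T7 promoter. The PRPF4 coding sequence, recorded as unmutated, encodes a component of the U4/U6-U5 tri-snRNP involved in spliceosome assembly. It sits between attB1 and attB2 sites left by the Gateway reaction. Downstream lie a V5 epitope tag and the bacteriophage MS2 coat protein (MCP), recorded as a C-terminal V5-MCP fusion supplied by the backbone, and the unit ends with a bovine growth hormone polyadenylation signal. MCP binds a specific MS2 RNA stem-loop, so the fusion protein can be recruited to a reporter transcript bearing such hairpins, while V5 allows detection of the protein.

Downstream of the cassette, an FRT site directly precedes a hygromycin resistance coding sequence with an SV40 poly(A) signal and no intact promoter annotated upstream. This layout is typical of FLP-mediated integration into a genomic FRT landing site, although the record does not state that use. The stated purpose is an RNA-binding protein tethering screen, in which tethered candidates are tested for effects on mRNA stability and translation.
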