Features (pLannotate 1.2.2; 24 found; start..end, strand, type, name):
      1..1179    +  promoter       EF-1α promoter: strong constitutive promoter for human elongation factor EF-1α
   1196..1214    +  promoter       T7 promoter: promoter for bacteriophage T7 RNA polymerase
   1294..1311    +  protein_bind   attB1 (fragment): mutant version of attB; core recombination site for the Gateway® BP reaction BP Clonase™
   1317..2882    +  CDS            PRPF4: PRP4_HUMAN - Also known as PRP4. Experimental evidence at protein level: Swiss-Prot protein existence level 1. Plays role in pre-mRNA splicing as component of the U4/U6-U5 tri-snRNP complex that is involved in spliceosome assembly, and as component of the precatalytic spliceosome (spliceosome B complex). From Homo sapiens (Human).
   2884..2908    -  protein_bind   attB2: mutant version of attB; recombination site for the Gateway® BP reaction BP Clonase™
   3033..3074    +  CDS            V5 tag: epitope tag from simian virus 5
   3087..3473    +  CDS            MS2: bacteriophage MS2 coat protein binds to a specific stem-loop structure in the viral RNA (Peabody, 1993)
   3535..3759    +  polyA_signal   bGH poly(A) signal: bovine growth hormone polyadenylation signal
   3763..3784    +  promoter       SV40 promoter (fragment): SV40 enhancer and early promoter
   3805..4038    +  rep_origin     f1 ori (fragment) (sequence partly withheld): f1 bacteriophage origin of replication; arrow indicates direction of (+) strand synthesis
   4043..4090    +  protein_bind   FRT: FLP-mediated recombination occurs in the 8-bp core sequence TCTAGAAA (Turan and Bode, 2011). FLP recombinase from the Saccharomyces cerevisiae 2μ plasmid
   4098..5120    +  CDS            HygR: aminoglycoside phosphotransferase from E. coli; aph(4)-Ia; confers resistance to hygromycin
   5130..5255    +  CDS            ble (fragment): BLE_KLEPN - Experimental evidence at protein level: Swiss-Prot protein existence level 1. Binding protein with a strong affinity to the bleomycin family of antibiotics. Binds to CL990; an antimitotic-antibiotic compound. From Klebsiella pneumoniae.
   5250..5371    +  polyA_signal   SV40 poly(A) signal: SV40 polyadenylation signal
   5444..5460    -  protein_bind   lac operator: The lac repressor binds to the lac operator to inhibit transcription in E. coli. This inhibition can be relieved by adding lactose or isopropyl-β-D-thiogalactopyranoside (IPTG). lac repressor encoded by lacI
   5468..5498    -  promoter       lac promoter: promoter for the E. coli lac operon
   5513..5534    -  protein_bind   CAP binding site: CAP binding activates transcription in the presence of cAMP. E. coli catabolite activator protein
   5547..5639    -  CDS            lacI (fragment): lac repressor; lacI; The lac repressor binds to the lac operator to inhibit transcription in E. coli. This inhibition can be relieved by adding lactose or isopropyl-β-D-thiogalactopyranoside (IPTG).
   5822..6410    -  rep_origin     ori: high-copy-number ColE1/pMB1/pBR322/pUC origin of replication
   6581..7441    -  CDS            AmpR: β-lactamase; bla; confers resistance to ampicillin, carbenicillin, and related antibiotics
   7442..7546    -  promoter       AmpR promoter: bla
   7605..7657    -  misc_feature   bom (fragment): basis of mobility region from pBR322
   7812..7830    +  enhancer       CMV enhancer (fragment): human cytomegalovirus immediate early enhancer
   7855..7921    +  CDS            small t antigen (fragment): SV40 (simian virus 40) small t antigen
>Addgene plasmid #156158 | PRPF4-1 | addgene full sequence | sequence record 377207 | Addgene NGS Result
GGCTCCGGTGCCCGTCAGTGGGCAGAGCGCACATCGCCCACAGTCCCCGAGAAGTTGGGGGGAGGGGTCG
GCAATTGAACCGGTGCCTAGAGAAGGTGGCGCGGGGTAAACTGGGAAAGTGATGTCGTGTACTGGCTCCG
CCTTTTTCCCGAGGGTGGGGGAGAACCGTATATAAGTGCAGTAGTCGCCGTGAACGTTCTTTTTCGCAAC
GGGTTTGCCGCCAGAACACAGGTAAGTGCCGTGTGTGGTTCCCGCGGGCCTGGCCTCTTTACGGGTTATG
GCCCTTGCGTGCCTTGAATTACTTCCACCTGGCTGCAGTACGTGATTCTTGATCCCGAGCTTCGGGTTGG
AAGTGGGTGGGAGAGTTCGAGGCCTTGCGCTTAAGGAGCCCCTTCGCCTCGTGCTTGAGTTGAGGCCTGG
CCTGGGCGCTGGGGCCGCCGCGTGCGAATCTGGTGGCACCTTCGCGCCTGTCTCGCTGCTTTCGATAAGT
CTCTAGCCATTTAAAATTTTTGATGACCTGCTGCGACGCTTTTTTTCTGGCAAGATAGTCTTGTAAATGC
GGGCCAAGATCTGCACACTGGTATTTCGGTTTTTGGGGCCGCGGGCGGCGACGGGGCCCGTGCGTCCCAG
CGCACATGTTCGGCGAGGCGGGGCCTGCGAGCGCGGCCACCGAGAATCGGACGGGGGTAGTCTCAAGCTG
GCCGGCCTGCTCTGGTGCCTGGCCTCGCGCCGCCGTGTATCGCCCCGCCCTGGGCGGCAAGGCTGGCCCG
GTCGGCACCAGTTGCGTGAGCGGAAAGATGGCCGCTTCCCGGCCCTGCTGCAGGGAGCTCAAAATGGAGG
ACGCGGCGCTCGGGAGAGCGGGCGGGTGAGTCACCCACACAAAGGAAAAGGGCCTTTCCGTCCTCAGCCG
TCGCTTCATGTGACTCCACGGAGTACCGGGCGCCGTCCAGGCACCTCGATTAGTTCTCGAGCTTTTGGAG
TACGTCGTCTTTAGGTTGGGGGGAGGGGTTTTATGCGATGGAGTTTCCCCACACTGAGTGGGTGGAGACT
GAAGTTAGGCCAGCTTGGCACTTGATGTAATTCTCCTTGGAATTTGCCCTTTTTGAGTTTGGATCTTGGT
TCATTCTCAAGCCTCAGACAGTGGTTCAAAGTTTTTTTCTTCCATTTCAGGTGTCGTGAGGAATTAGCTT
GGTACTAATACGACTCACTATAGGGAGACCCAAGCTGGCTAGGTAAGCTTGGTACCGAGCTCGGATCCAC
TAGTCCAGTGTGGTGGAATTCTGCAGATATCAACAAGTTTGTACAAAAAAGTTGGCATGGCTTCCTCGCG
AGCCTCTTCCACGCAGGCAACCAAAACTAAAGCACCCGACGACTTAGTTGCTCCGGTCGTGAAGAAACCA
CACATCTATTATGGAAGTTTGGAAGAGAAGGAGAGGGAGCGTCTGGCCAAAGGAGAGTCTGGGATTTTGG
GGAAAGACGGACTTAAAGCAGGGATCGAAGCTGGAAATATTAATATAACCTCTGGAGAAGTGTTTGAAAT
TGAAGAGCATATCAGCGAGCGACAGGCAGAAGTATTGGCTGAGTTTGAGAGAAGGAAGCGAGCCCGGCAG
ATCAATGTTTCCACAGATGACTCAGAGGTCAAAGCTTGCCTTAGAGCCTTGGGGGAACCCATCACACTTT
TTGGAGAGGGTCCTGCTGAAAGAAGAGAAAGGTTAAGAAATATCCTCTCAGTTGTCGGTACTGATGCCTT
GAAAAAGACCAAAAAGGATGATGAGAAGTCTAAAAAGTCCAAAGAAGAGTATCAGCAAACCTGGTATCAT
GAAGGACCAAATAGCTTGAAGGTGGCAAGACTATGGATTGCTAATTATTCGTTGCCCAGGGCAATGAAAC
GCTTGGAAGAGGCCCGACTCCATAAGGAGATTCCTGAGACAACAAGGACCTCCCAGATGCAAGAGCTGCA
CAAGTCTCTCCGGTCTTTGAATAATTTTTGCAGTCAGATTGGGGATGATCGGCCTATCTCCTACTGTCAC
TTTAGTCCCAATTCCAAGATGCTGGCCACAGCTTGTTGGAGTGGGCTTTGCAAGCTCTGGTCTGTTCCTG
ATTGCAACCTCCTTCACACTCTTCGAGGGCATAACACAAATGTAGGAGCAATTGTATTCCATCCCAAATC
CACTGTCTCCTTGGACCCAAAAGATGTCAACCTGGCCTCTTGTGCGGCTGATGGCTCTGTGAAGCTTTGG
AGTCTCGACAGTGATGAACCAGTGGCAGATATTGAAGGCCATACAGTGCGTGTGGCGCGGGTAATGTGGC
ATCCTTCAGGACGTTTCCTGGGCACCACCTGCTATGACCGTTCATGGCGCTTATGGGATTTGGAGGCTCA
AGAGGAGATCCTGCATCAGGAAGGCCATAGCATGGGTGTGTATGACATTGCCTTCCATCAAGATGGCTCT
TTGGCTGGCACTGGGGGACTGGATGCATTTGGTCGAGTTTGGGACCTACGCACAGGACGTTGTATCATGT
TCTTAGAAGGCCACCTGAAAGAAATCTATGGAATAAATTTCTCCCCCAATGGCTATCACATTGCAACCGG
CAGTGGTGACAACACCTGCAAAGTGTGGGACCTCCGACAGCGGCGTTGCGTCTACACCATCCCTGCTCAT
CAGAACTTAGTGACTGGTGTCAAGTTTGAGCCTATCCATGGGAACTTCTTGCTTACTGGTGCCTATGATA
ACACAGCCAAGATCTGGACGCACCCAGGCTGGTCCCCGCTGAAGACTCTGGCTGGCCACGAAGGCAAAGT
GATGGGCCTAGATATTTCTTCCGATGGGCAGCTCATAGCCACTTGCTCATATGACAGGACCTTCAAGCTG
TGGATGGCTGAATACCCAACTTTCTTGTACAAAGTGGTTGATATCCAGCACAGTGGCGGCCGCTCGAGTC
TAGAGGGCCCGCGGTTCGAAACCAGCGGAGGCGGCGGAAGCGGGGGAGGAGGCAGCGGCGGAGGCGGCAG
CGGGGGCGGCGGAAGCGCTACCGGTAAGCCTATCCCTAACCCTCTCCTCGGTCTCGATTCTACGCGTACC
GGTATGGCTTCTAACTTTACTCAGTTCGTTCTCGTCGACAATGGCGGAACTGGCGACGTGACTGTCGCCC
CAAGCAACTTCGCTAACGGGGTCGCTGAATGGATCAGCTCTAACTCGCGATCACAGGCTTACAAAGTAAC
CTGTAGCGTTCGTCAGAGCTCTGCGCAGAATCGCAAATACACCATCAAAGTCGAGGTGCCTAAAGTGGCA
ACCCAGACTGTTGGTGGTGAAGAGCTTCCTGTAGCCGGATGGAGATCTTACTTAAATATGGAACTAACCA
TTCCAATTTTCGCCACGAATTCCGACTGCGAGCTTATTGTTAAGGCAATGCAAGGTCTCCTAAAAGATGG
AAACCCGATTCCCTCGGCCATCGCGGCCAACTCCGGCATCTACGGAGGTGGAGGTGGATCTCGTACGGGT
TAGTAATGAGTTTAAACCCGCTGATCAGCCTCGACTGTGCCTTCTAGTTGCCAGCCATCTGTTGTTTGCC
CCTCCCCCGTGCCTTCCTTGACCCTGGAAGGTGCCACTCCCACTGTCCTTTCCTAATAAAATGAGGAAAT
TGCATCGCATTGTCTGAGTAGGTGTCATTCTATTCTGGGGGGTGGGGTGGGGCAGGACAGCAAGGGGGAG
GATTGGGAAGACAATAGCAGGCATGCTGGGGATGCGGTGGGCTCTATGGCTTCTGAGGCGGAAAGAACCA
GCTGGGGCTCTAGGGGGTATCCCC
[124 nt withheld, positions 3805-3928]
C
[91 nt withheld, positions 3930-4020]
AGGGTGATGGTTCACGTACCTAGAAGTTCCTATTCCGAAGTTCCTATTCTCTAGAAAGTATAGGAACTTC
CTTGGCCAAAAAGCCTGAACTCACCGCGACGTCTGTCGAGAAGTTTCTGATCGAAAAGTTCGACAGCGTC
TCCGACCTGATGCAGCTCTCGGAGGGCGAAGAATCTCGTGCTTTCAGCTTCGATGTAGGAGGGCGTGGAT
ATGTCCTGCGGGTAAATAGCTGCGCCGATGGTTTCTACAAAGATCGTTATGTTTATCGGCACTTTGCATC
GGCCGCGCTCCCGATTCCGGAAGTGCTTGACATTGGGGAATTCAGCGAGAGCCTGACCTATTGCATCTCC
CGCCGTGCACAGGGTGTCACGTTGCAAGACCTGCCTGAAACCGAACTGCCCGCTGTTCTGCAGCCGGTCG
CGGAGGCCATGGATGCGATCGCTGCGGCCGATCTTAGCCAGACGAGCGGGTTCGGCCCATTCGGACCGCA
AGGAATCGGTCAATACACTACATGGCGTGATTTCATATGCGCGATTGCTGATCCCCATGTGTATCACTGG
CAAACTGTGATGGACGACACCGTCAGTGCGTCCGTCGCGCAGGCTCTCGATGAGCTGATGCTTTGGGCCG
AGGACTGCCCCGAAGTCCGGCACCTCGTGCACGCGGATTTCGGCTCCAACAATGTCCTGACGGACAATGG
CCGCATAACAGCGGTCATTGACTGGAGCGAGGCGATGTTCGGGGATTCCCAATACGAGGTCGCCAACATC
TTCTTCTGGAGGCCGTGGTTGGCTTGTATGGAGCAGCAGACGCGCTACTTCGAGCGGAGGCATCCGGAGC
TTGCAGGATCGCCGCGGCTCCGGGCGTATATGCTCCGCATTGGTCTTGACCAACTCTATCAGAGCTTGGT
TGACGGCAATTTCGATGATGCAGCTTGGGCGCAGGGTCGATGCGACGCAATCGTCCGATCCGGAGCCGGG
ACTGTCGGGCGTACACAAATCGCCCGCAGAAGCGCGGCCGTCTGGACCGATGGCTGTGTAGAAGTACTCG
CCGATAGTGGAAACCGACGCCCCAGCACTCGTCCGAGGGCAAAGGAATAGCACGTACTACGAGATTTCGA
TTCCACCGCCGCCTTCTATGAAAGGTTGGGCTTCGGAATCGTTTTCCGGGACGCCGGCTGGATGATCCTC
CAGCGCGGGGATCTCATGCTGGAGTTCTTCGCCCACCCCAACTTGTTTATTGCAGCTTATAATGGTTACA
AATAAAGCAATAGCATCACAAATTTCACAAATAAAGCATTTTTTTCACTGCATTCTAGTTGTGGTTTGTC
CAAACTCATCAATGTATCTTATCATGTCTGTATACCGTCGACCTCTAGCTAGAGCTTGGCGTAATCATGG
TCATAGCTGTTTCCTGTGTGAAATTGTTATCCGCTCACAATTCCACACAACATACGAGCCGGAAGCATAA
AGTGTAAAGCCTGGGGTGCCTAATGAGTGAGCTAACTCACATTAATTGCGTTGCGCTCACTGCCCGCTTT
CCAGTCGGGAAACCTGTCGTGCCAGCTGCATTAATGAATCGGCCAACGCGCGGGGAGAGGCGGTTTGCGT
ATTGGGCGCTCTTCCGCTTCCTCGCTCACTGACTCGCTGCGCTCGGTCGTTCGGCTGCGGCGAGCGGTAT
CAGCTCACTCAAAGGCGGTAATACGGTTATCCACAGAATCAGGGGATAACGCAGGAAAGAACATGTGAGC
AAAAGGCCAGCAAAAGGCCAGGAACCGTAAAAAGGCCGCGTTGCTGGCGTTTTTCCATAGGCTCCGCCCC
CCTGACGAGCATCACAAAAATCGACGCTCAAGTCAGAGGTGGCGAAACCCGACAGGACTATAAAGATACC
AGGCGTTTCCCCCTGGAAGCTCCCTCGTGCGCTCTCCTGTTCCGACCCTGCCGCTTACCGGATACCTGTC
CGCCTTTCTCCCTTCGGGAAGCGTGGCGCTTTCTCATAGCTCACGCTGTAGGTATCTCAGTTCGGTGTAG
GTCGTTCGCTCCAAGCTGGGCTGTGTGCACGAACCCCCCGTTCAGCCCGACCGCTGCGCCTTATCCGGTA
ACTATCGTCTTGAGTCCAACCCGGTAAGACACGACTTATCGCCACTGGCAGCAGCCACTGGTAACAGGAT
TAGCAGAGCGAGGTATGTAGGCGGTGCTACAGAGTTCTTGAAGTGGTGGCCTAACTACGGCTACACTAGA
AGAACAGTATTTGGTATCTGCGCTCTGCTGAAGCCAGTTACCTTCGGAAAAAGAGTTGGTAGCTCTTGAT
CCGGCAAACAAACCACCGCTGGTAGCGGTGGTTTTTTTGTTTGCAAGCAGCAGATTACGCGCAGAAAAAA
AGGATCTCAAGAAGATCCTTTGATCTTTTCTACGGGGTCTGACGCTCAGTGGAACGAAAACTCACGTTAA
GGGATTTTGGTCATGAGATTATCAAAAAGGATCTTCACCTAGATCCTTTTAAATTAAAAATGAAGTTTTA
AATCAATCTAAAGTATATATGAGTAAACTTGGTCTGACAGTTACCAATGCTTAATCAGTGAGGCACCTAT
CTCAGCGATCTGTCTATTTCGTTCATCCATAGTTGCCTGACTCCCCGTCGTGTAGATAACTACGATACGG
GAGGGCTTACCATCTGGCCCCAGTGCTGCAATGATACCGCGAGACCCACGCTCACCGGCTCCAGATTTAT
CAGCAATAAACCAGCCAGCCGGAAGGGCCGAGCGCAGAAGTGGTCCTGCAACTTTATCCGCCTCCATCCA
GTCTATTAATTGTTGCCGGGAAGCTAGAGTAAGTAGTTCGCCAGTTAATAGTTTGCGCAACGTTGTTGCC
ATTGCTACAGGCATCGTGGTGTCACGCTCGTCGTTTGGTATGGCTTCATTCAGCTCCGGTTCCCAACGAT
CAAGGCGAGTTACATGATCCCCCATGTTGTGCAAAAAAGCGGTTAGCTCCTTCGGTCCTCCGATCGTTGT
CAGAAGTAAGTTGGCCGCAGTGTTATCACTCATGGTTATGGCAGCACTGCATAATTCTCTTACTGTCATG
CCATCCGTAAGATGCTTTTCTGTGACTGGTGAGTACTCAACCAAGTCATTCTGAGAATAGTGTATGCGGC
GACCGAGTTGCTCTTGCCCGGCGTCAATACGGGATAATACCGCGCCACATAGCAGAACTTTAAAAGTGCT
CATCATTGGAAAACGTTCTTCGGGGCGAAAACTCTCAAGGATCTTACCGCTGTTGAGATCCAGTTCGATG
TAACCCACTCGTGCACCCAACTGATCTTCAGCATCTTTTACTTTCACCAGCGTTTCTGGGTGAGCAAAAA
CAGGAAGGCAAAATGCCGCAAAAAAGGGAATAAGGGCGACACGGAAATGTTGAATACTCATACTCTTCCT
TTTTCAATATTATTGAAGCATTTATCAGGGTTATTGTCTCATGAGCGGATACATATTTGAATGTATTTAG
AAAAATAAACAAATAGGGGTTCCGCGCACATTTCCCCGAAAAGTGCCACCTGACGTCGACGGATCGGGAG
ATCTCCCGATCCCCTATGGTGCACTCTCAGTACAATCTGCTCTGATGCCGCATAGTTAAGCCAGTATCTG
CTCCCTGCTTGTGTGTTGGAGGTCGCTGAGTAGTGCGCGAGCAAAATTTAAGCTACAACAAGGCAAGGCT
TGACCGACAATTGCATGAAGAATCTGCTTAGGGTTAGGCGTTTTGCGCTGCTTCGCGATGTACGGGCCAG
ATATACGCGTTGACATTGATTATTGACTAGGCTTTTGCAAAAAGCTTTGCAAAGATGGATAAAGTTTTAA
ACAGAGAGGAATCTTTGCAGCTAATGGACCTTCTAGGTCTTGAAAGGAGTGGGAATT
