>Addgene plasmid #156158 | PRPF4-1 | depositor partial sequence | sequence record 301561 | Insert Sequence
ATGGCTTCCTCGCGAGCCTCTTCCACGCAGGCAACCAAAACTAAAGCACCCGACGACTTAGTTGCTCCGG
TCGTGAAGAAACCACACATCTATTATGGAAGTTTGGAAGAGAAGGAGAGGGAGCGTCTGGCCAAAGGAGA
GTCTGGGATTTTGGGGAAAGACGGACTTAAAGCAGGGATCGAAGCTGGAAATATTAATATAACCTCTGGA
GAAGTGTTTGAAATTGAAGAGCATATCAGCGAGCGACAGGCAGAAGTATTGGCTGAGTTTGAGAGAAGGA
AGCGAGCCCGGCAGATCAATGTTTCCACAGATGACTCAGAGGTCAAAGCTTGCCTTAGAGCCTTGGGGGA
ACCCATCACACTTTTTGGAGAGGGTCCTGCTGAAAGAAGAGAAAGGTTAAGAAATATCCTCTCAGTTGTC
GGTACTGATGCCTTGAAAAAGACCAAAAAGGATGATGAGAAGTCTAAAAAGTCCAAAGAAGAGTATCAGC
AAACCTGGTATCATGAAGGACCAAATAGCTTGAAGGTGGCAAGACTATGGATTGCTAATTATTCGTTGCC
CAGGGCAATGAAACGCTTGGAAGAGGCCCGACTCCATAAGGAGATTCCTGAGACAACAAGGACCTCCCAG
ATGCAAGAGCTGCACAAGTCTCTCCGGTCTTTGAATAATTTTTGCAGTCAGATTGGGGATGATCGGCCTA
TCTCCTACTGTCACTTTAGTCCCAATTCCAAGATGCTGGCCACAGCTTGTTGGAGTGGGCTTTGCAAGCT
CTGGTCTGTTCCTGATTGCAACCTCCTTCACACTCTTCGAGGGCATAACACAAATGTAGGAGCAATTGTA
TTCCATCCCAAATCCACTGTCTCCTTGGACCCAAAAGATGTCAACCTGGCCTCTTGTGCGGCTGATGGCT
CTGTGAAGCTTTGGAGTCTCGACAGTGATGAACCAGTGGCAGATATTGAAGGCCATACAGTGCGTGTGGC
GCGGGTAATGTGGCATCCTTCAGGACGTTTCCTGGGCACCACCTGCTATGACCGTTCATGGCGCTTATGG
GATTTGGAGGCTCAAGAGGAGATCCTGCATCAGGAAGGCCATAGCATGGGTGTGTATGACATTGCCTTCC
ATCAAGATGGCTCTTTGGCTGGCACTGGGGGACTGGATGCATTTGGTCGAGTTTGGGACCTACGCACAGG
ACGTTGTATCATGTTCTTAGAAGGCCACCTGAAAGAAATCTATGGAATAAATTTCTCCCCCAATGGCTAT
CACATTGCAACCGGCAGTGGTGACAACACCTGCAAAGTGTGGGACCTCCGACAGCGGCGTTGCGTCTACA
CCATCCCTGCTCATCAGAACTTAGTGACTGGTGTCAAGTTTGAGCCTATCCATGGGAACTTCTTGCTTAC
TGGTGCCTATGATAACACAGCCAAGATCTGGACGCACCCAGGCTGGTCCCCGCTGAAGACTCTGGCTGGC
CACGAAGGCAAAGTGATGGGCCTAGATATTTCTTCCGATGGGCAGCTCATAGCCACTTGCTCATATGACA
GGACCTTCAAGCTGTGGATGGCTGAATAG
